>Addgene plasmid #181939 | pPOTv7-blast-10Myc | addgene full sequence | sequence record 355574 | Addgene NGS Result
GGGCGAATTGGGCCCGTATAATGCAGACCTGCTGCAAGCTAGGGGCACAGCAAGGTCTTCTGAAATTCAT
GTTTTTTTTTTTTTTACTCTGCATTGCAGTCTCCGCTCTTATTTAGTTTTGCTTTACGTAAGGTCTCGTT
GCTGCCATAAAATAAGCTCTAGTGGAATTCATGCCTTTGTCTCAAGAAGAATCCACCCTCATTGAAAGAG
CAACGGCTACAATCAACAGCATCCCCATCTCTGAAGACTACAGCGTCGCCAGCGCAGCTCTCTCTAGCGA
CGGCCGCATCTTCACTGGTGTCAATGTATATCATTTTACTGGGGGACCTTGTGCAGAACTCGTGGTGCTG
GGCACTGCTGCTGCTGCGGCAGCTGGCAACCTGACTTGTATCGTCGCGATCGGAAATGAGAACAGGGGCA
TCTTGAGCCCCTGCGGACGGTGCCGACAGGTGCTTCTCGACCTGCATCCTGGGATCAAAGCCATAGTGAA
GGACAGTGATGGACAGCCGACGGCAGTTGGGATTCGTGAATTGCTGCCCTCTGGTTATGTGTGGGAGGGC
TAACCATGGTGCCCATTTAGTTGGCCTTTCCCTTGTCTCGTGTCTTTTCCGTGGAAAGGTTCCCGGAGTA
ATCTGATGGCACAGCAGGGAGGTGCGCCTGCAGGTTGGTTAGGAAGGGGGGATGATGTAAAAGAAGAAAA
TGGGGGGATTCGAGCCCCACGCGTTGCTCAAGCTGTGTAGCGCAGGCGTTTCCTTACATATTTCTCTAAC
AGGCACGGAAGCCTAACAAATACACTTGGCTTATTTTTTTGCCCCCTCATGTCTTGTACAAATATTTGCG
ATAGCTTAGCTATCAGCCACATTAATCAAACAAGTATACCAACAAGCCCGAAAACAGAAACTCAACTGCA
ACGGGTACCTATGGGTTCTGGTAGTGGTTCCGGTTCCGGTTCTAAGCTTGAACAAAAACTTATCTCGGAA
GAAGACCTGGGTTCAGAGCAAAAACTTATATCAGAAGAGGATCTCGGGAGCGAACAAAAACTCATTTCGG
AAGAGGACTTGGGGTCAGAACAGAAACTTATTAGCGAAGAAGATCTCGGAAGCGAGCAGAAGTTGATTTC
TGAGGAAGACCTTGGAAGTGAGCAAAAGCTCATAAGTGAGGAAGATCTTGGCTCCGAGCAGAAACTGATT
TCAGAGGAAGATTTGGGGTCGGAGCAAAAGTTGATTAGTGAAGAGGACCTCGGTAGCGAGCAAAAACTTA
TCTCTGAGGAAGACCTCGGCTCTGAACAAAAACTGATTTCCGAAGAAGACTTGGGATCCGGATCAGGATC
TGGATCAGGATCGGGTAGTTAAGAGCTCCGCTGCGCTTAAATGTCTTTCATTATAATCAATGTATAACCT
TTATGTAGTATTTCAATCTATGCCGCTGTGTACGTGCACTGCGGTGCCTATCCTTCGGCATTAGAGAGTC
ACTGTTTGTGTAGATCGTAGCTGCATGTCTGACATCTGGTTCATTAGTGCCGTTTTGAGTCTGCACTGTT
GTGCAACTTGATATTCATCACTGCACACCAACCGTGTGTTTCCTCCTTTGGGTGCACCCTTTAATCCTTG
TCTTCTCCTTTTTTGTCTCTTTCCCCCTCGAAAAGGTGTCAAACTACTGCCGCATAAACTACGGTTATCC
CAAATTTAAGAGAAAGCAATAAAGCATCAGCTAGCATGCCTTTGTCTCAAGAAGAATCCACCCTCATTGA
AAGAGCAACGGCTACAATCAACAGCATCCCCATCTCTGAAGACTACAGCGTCGCCAGCGCAGCTCTCTCT
AGCGACGGCCGCATCTTCACTGGTGTCAATGTATATCATTTTACTGGGGGACCTTGTGCAGAACTCGTGG
TGCTGGGCACTGCTGCTGCTGCGGCAGCTGGCAACCTGACTTGTATCGTCGCGATCGGAAATGAGAACAG
GGGCATCTTGAGCCCCTGCGGACGGTGCCGACAGGTGCTTCTCGATCTGCATCCTGGGATCAAAGCCATA
GTGAAGGACAGTGATGGACAGCCGACGGCAGTTGGGATTCGTGAATTGCTGCCCTCTGGTTATGTGTGGG
AGGGCTAACTCGAGTGCCCATTTAGTTGGCTTTTCCCTTGTCTCGTGTCTTTTCCGTGGAAAGGTTCCCG
GAGTAATCTGATGGCACAGCAGGGAGGTGCGCCTGCAGGTTGGTTAGGAAGGGGGGATGATGTAAAAGAA
GAAAATGGGGGGATTCGAGCCCCGCACAGGTCTCTCAAATTGGATGCATAGCTTGAGTATTCTATAGTGT
CACCTAAATAGCTTGGCGTAATCATGGTCATAGCTGTTTCCTGTGTGAAATTGTTATCCGCTCACAATTC
CACACAACATACGAGCCGGAAGCATAAAGTGTAAAGCCTGGGGTGCCTAATGAGTGAGCTAACTCACATT
AATTGCGTTGCGCTCACTGCCCGCTTTCCAGTCGGGAAACCTGTCGTGCCAGCTGCATTAATGAATCGGC
CAACGCGCGGGGAGAGGCGGTTTGCGTATTGGGCGCTCTTCCGCTTCCTCGCTCACTGACTCGCTGCGCT
CGGTCGTTCGGCTGCGGCGAGCGGTATCAGCTCACTCAAAGGCGGTAATACGGTTATCCACAGAATCAGG
GGATAACGCAGGAAAGAACATGTGAGCAAAAGGCCAGCAAAAGGCCAGGAACCGTAAAAAGGCCGCGTTG
CTGGCGTTTTTCCATAGGCTCCGCCCCCCTGACGAGCATCACAAAAATCGACGCTCAAGTCAGAGGTGGC
GAAACCCGACAGGACTATAAAGATACCAGGCGTTTCCCCCTGGAAGCTCCCTCGTGCGCTCTCCTGTTCC
GACCCTGCCGCTTACCGGATACCTGTCCGCCTTTCTCCCTTCGGGAAGCGTGGCGCTTTCTCATAGCTCA
CGCTGTAGGTATCTCAGTTCGGTGTAGGTCGTTCGCTCCAAGCTGGGCTGTGTGCACGAACCCCCCGTTC
AGCCCGACCGCTGCGCCTTATCCGGTAACTATCGTCTTGAGTCCAACCCGGTAAGACACGACTTATCGCC
ACTGGCAGCAGCCACTGGTAACAGGATTAGCAGAGCGAGGTATGTAGGCGGTGCTACAGAGTTCTTGAAG
TGGTGGCCTAACTACGGCTACACTAGAAGAACAGTATTTGGTATCTGCGCTCTGCTGAAGCCAGTTACCT
TCGGAAAAAGAGTTGGTAGCTCTTGATCCGGCAAACAAACCACCGCTGGTAGCGGTGGTTTTTTTGTTTG
CAAGCAGCAGATTACGCGCAGAAAAAAAGGATCTCAAGAAGATCCTTTGATCTTTTCTACGGGGTCTGAC
GCTCAGTGGAACGAAAACTCACGTTAAGGGATTTTGGTCATGAGATTATCAAAAAGGATCTTCACCTAGA
TCCTTTTAAATTAAAAATGAAGTTTTAAATCAATCTAAAGTATATATGAGTAAACTTGGTCTGACAGTTA
CCAATGCTTAATCAGTGAGGCACCTATCTCAGCGATCTGTCTATTTCGTTCATCCATAGTTGCCTGACTC
CCCGTCGTGTAGATAATTACGATACGGGAGGGCTTACCATCTGGCCCCAGTGCTGCAATGATACCGCGAG
ACCCACGCTCACCGGCTCCAGATTTATCAGCAATAAACCAGCCAGCCGGAAGGGCCGAGCGCAGAAGTGG
TCCTGCAACTTTATCCGCCTCCATCCAGTCTATTAATTGTTGCCGGGAAGCTAGAGTAAGTAGTTCGCCA
GTTAATAGTTTGCGCAACGTTGTTGCCATTGCTACAGGCATCGTGGTGTCACGCTCGTCGTTTGGTATGG
CTTCATTCAGCTCCGGTTCCCAACGATCAAGGCGAGTTACATGATCCCCCATGTTGTGCAAAAAAGCGGT
TAGCTCCTTCGGTCCTCCGATCGTTGTCAGAAGTAAGTTGGCCGCAGTGTTATCACTCATGGTTATGGCA
GCACTGCATAATTCTCTTACTGTCATGCCATCCGTAAGATGCTTTTCTGTGACTGGTGAGTACTCAACCA
AGTCATTCTGAGAATAGTGTATGCGGCGACCGAGTTGCTCTTGCCCGGCGTCAATACGGGATAATACCGC
GCCACATAGCAGAACTTTAAAAGTGCTCATCATTGGAAAACGTTCTTCGGGGCGAAAACTCTCAAGGATC
TTACCGCTGTTGAGATCCAGTTCGATGTAACCCACTCGTGCACCCAACTGATCTTCAGCATCTTTTACTT
TCACCAGCGTTTCTGGGTGAGCAAAAACAGGAAGGCAAAATGCCGCAAAAAAGGGAATAAGGGCGACACG
GAAATGTTGAATACTCATACTCTTCCTTTTTCAATATTATTGAAGCATTTATCAGGGTTATTGTCTCATG
AGCGGATACATATTTGAATGTATTTAGAAAAATAAACAAATAGGGGTTCCGCGCACATTTCCCCGAAAAG
TGCCACCTGATGCGGTGTGAAATACCGCACAGATGCGTAAGGAGAAAATACCGCATCAGGAAATTGTAAG
CGTTAATATTTTGTTAAAATTCGCGTTAAATTTTTGTTAAATCAGCTCATTTTTTAACCAATAGGCCGAA
ATCGGCAAAATCCCTTATAAATCAAAAGAATAGACCGAGATAGGGT
[37 nt withheld, positions 4667-4703]
AAAGAACGTGGACTCCAACGTCAAAGG
[49 nt withheld, positions 4731-4779]
T
[91 nt withheld, positions 4781-4871]
G
[98 nt withheld, positions 4873-4970]
ACTTAATGCGCCGCTACAGGGCGCGTCCATTCGCCATTCAGGCTGCGCAACTGTTGGGAAGGGCGATCGG
TGCGGGCCTCTTCGCTATTACGCCAGCTGGCGAAAGGGGGATGTGCTGCAAGGCGATTAAGTTGGGTAAC
GCCAGGGTTTTCCCAGTCACGACGTTGTAAAACGACGGCCAGTGAATTGTAATACGACTCACTATA
Features (pLannotate 1.2.2; 14 found; start..end, strand, type, name):
    171..560     +  CDS            bsd: BSD_ASPTE - Experimental evidence at protein level: Swiss-Prot protein existence level 1. Catalyzes the deamination of the cytosine moiety of the antibiotics blasticidin S, cytomycin and acetylblasticidin S. From Aspergillus terreus.
   1716..2105    +  CDS            bsd: BSD_ASPTE - Experimental evidence at protein level: Swiss-Prot protein existence level 1. Catalyzes the deamination of the cytosine moiety of the antibiotics blasticidin S, cytomycin and acetylblasticidin S. From Aspergillus terreus.
   2301..2319    -  promoter       SP6 promoter: promoter for bacteriophage SP6 RNA polymerase
   2361..2377    -  protein_bind   lac operator: The lac repressor binds to the lac operator to inhibit transcription in E. coli. This inhibition can be relieved by adding lactose or isopropyl-β-D-thiogalactopyranoside (IPTG). lac repressor encoded by lacI
   2385..2415    -  promoter       lac promoter: promoter for the E. coli lac operon
   2430..2451    -  protein_bind   CAP binding site: CAP binding activates transcription in the presence of cAMP. E. coli catabolite activator protein
   2464..2556    -  CDS            lacI (fragment): lac repressor; lacI; The lac repressor binds to the lac operator to inhibit transcription in E. coli. This inhibition can be relieved by adding lactose or isopropyl-β-D-thiogalactopyranoside (IPTG).
   2739..3327    -  rep_origin     ori: high-copy-number ColE1/pMB1/pBR322/pUC origin of replication
   3498..4358    -  CDS            AmpR: β-lactamase; bla; confers resistance to ampicillin, carbenicillin, and related antibiotics
   4359..4463    -  promoter       AmpR promoter: bla
   4490..4540    +  misc_feature   bom (fragment): basis of mobility region from pBR322
   4541..4996    -  rep_origin     f1 ori (sequence partly withheld): f1 bacteriophage origin of replication; arrow indicates direction of (+) strand synthesis
   5000..5157    -  CDS            lacZα (fragment): LacZα fragment of β-galactosidase; lacZ fragment
   5160..2       +  promoter       T7 promoter (across the origin): promoter for bacteriophage T7 RNA polymerase
