[The description below was written by a language model from this plasmid's Addgene catalogue record and pLannotate feature annotations shown in this document.]
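Description:
pPOTv7-blast-10Myc is a PCR-only tagging (pPOT) template plasmid for endogenous gene tagging in Trypanosoma brucei. It is not meant to be maintained in the parasite. Instead, it serves as a template from which a tag-plus-marker cassette is amplified, typically with long primers that carry homology to the target locus so that the product can integrate at the gene of interest. In E. coli the plasmid is propagated at high copy from a ColE1/pUC-type origin and selected with ampicillin through the bla (AmpR) gene and its promoter. The backbone also carries remnants of a standard cloning vector: an f1 origin, flanking T7 and SP6 promoters, lac promoter/operator and CAP site, and fragments of lacZα, lacI and bom.

The payload is a synthetic 10xMyc epitope tag cloned between retained HindIII and BamHI sites, which should allow the tag module to be exchanged. The automated annotation did not pick up the Myc repeats, so their position in the 5,176 nt sequence is not shown in the feature table. The table does show two same-strand copies of the Aspergillus terreus blasticidin S deaminase gene (bsd), about 1.5 kb apart, which supply the "blast" selection for transfected trypanosomes. The duplication may reflect a layout that allows amplification of cassettes for either N- or C-terminal tagging, but the record does not say this. The promoter is listed as "read through", meaning the cassette has no dedicated promoter and relies on transcription from the tagged locus. No trypanosome RNA-processing elements are annotated. The construct is used to add a 10xMyc epitope to proteins expressed from their native loci for localization and functional analysis.
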