Addgene plasmid #181939: pPOTv7-blast-10Myc
Purpose: Trypanosoma brucei PCR only tagging (pPOT) vector for endogenous gene tagging
Depositing lab: Samuel Dean. Depositing organization: University of Warwick. Publication: A comprehensive toolkit for protein localization and functional analysis in trypanosomatids. Paterou A, Saez Conde J, Tyc J, Sunter JD, Vaughan S, Gull K, Dean S. Open Biol. 2025 Apr;15(4):240361. doi: 10.1098/rsob.240361. Epub 2025 Apr 2. PubMed 40169015.
Backbone
  Vector backbone: pPOT
  Vector type: Unspecified
Growth in bacteria
  Bacterial resistance: Ampicillin, 100 μg/mL
  Growth temperature: 37°C
  Growth strain: NEB Stable
  Copy number: High Copy
Gene/Insert
  Gene/Insert name: 10xMyc
  Species: Synthetic
  Promoter: read through
  Cloning method: Restriction Enzyme; 5′ cloning site HindIII (not destroyed); 3′ cloning site BamHI (not destroyed)
  Sequencing primers: 5′ cTATGGGTTCTGGTAGTG; 3′ cTTAACTACCCGATCCTG
Terms and licenses: Academic/Nonprofit Terms; Industry Terms: Not Available to Industry
Depositor comments: Please visit https://doi.org/10.1101/2023.04.21.537815 for bioRxiv preprint.
How to cite: pPOTv7-blast-10Myc was a gift from Samuel Dean (Addgene plasmid # 181939 ; http://n2t.net/addgene:181939 ; RRID:Addgene_181939)
